Addgene plasmid #66994: HaloTag-beta2-adrenergic receptor
Purpose: Beta-2-adrenergic receptor tagged with HaloTag on amino terminus
Depositing lab: Catherine Berlot. Depositing organization: Geisinger Health Center.
Backbone
  Vector backbone: Derived from pHT2
  Backbone size w/o insert (bp): 3989
  Total vector size (bp): 6286
  Vector type: Mammalian Expression
Growth in bacteria
  Bacterial resistance: Ampicillin, 100 μg/mL
  Growth temperature: 37°C
  Growth strain: DH10B
  Copy number: High Copy
Gene/Insert
  Gene/Insert name: HaloTag-beta2-adrenergic receptor (alt name: ADRB2)
  Species: H. sapiens (human)
  Insert size (bp): 2297
  Mutation: The signal sequence from human growth hormone was added to the N-terminus of HaloTag, which was then added to the amino terminus of the beta2-adrenergic receptor.
  Entrez Gene: ADRB2 (a.k.a. ADRB2R, ADRBR, ARB2, B2AR, BAR, BETA2AR)
  Promoter: CMV
  Tag / fusion protein: Human Growth hormone Signal Sequence-HaloTag (N terminal on insert)
  Cloning method: Restriction Enzyme; 5′ cloning site NheI (not destroyed); 3′ cloning site NotI (not destroyed)
  Sequencing primers: 5′ CMV Forward; 3′ EBV Reverse
Resource information
  A portion of this plasmid was derived from a plasmid made by: Beta-2-adrenergic receptor-GFP was obtained from Gerda Breitweiser, Weis Center for Research, Geisinger Clinic, Danville, PA. HaloTag pHT2 was purchased from Promega.
Terms and licenses: Academic/Nonprofit Terms; Industry Terms: Not Available to Industry
Depositor comments: Beta2-adrenergic receptor insert (without the signal sequence) can be retrieved using Ngo MIV.
How to cite: HaloTag-beta2-adrenergic receptor was a gift from Catherine Berlot (Addgene plasmid # 66994 ; http://n2t.net/addgene:66994 ; RRID:Addgene_66994)
