[The description below was written by a language model from this plasmid's Addgene catalogue record and pLannotate feature annotations shown in this document.]
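Description:
HaloTag-beta2-adrenergic receptor is a 6,286 bp mammalian expression plasmid derived from the pHT2 HaloTag vector. It carries a 2,297 bp insert cloned between NheI and NotI sites that both remain intact. In bacteria it is maintained at high copy through a ColE1/pUC-type origin and selected with ampicillin via the β-lactamase gene. An f1 origin is also present, along with short annotated remnants of lacZα, bom and rop that appear to be backbone leftovers rather than functional elements. No mammalian selection marker is annotated, so the record gives no means of drug selection in mammalian cells.

Expression is driven by the human CMV immediate early enhancer and promoter, followed by a chimeric β-globin/immunoglobulin intron, which generally improves transcript processing and expression. A T7 promoter lies just upstream of the coding region and a T3 promoter fragment lies downstream. The open reading frame begins with the human growth hormone signal sequence and continues into HaloTag, which the annotation picks up as the Rhodococcus dhaA haloalkane dehalogenase from which HaloTag was engineered. It then runs into the human ADRB2 coding sequence, and an SV40 polyadenylation signal follows the cassette. The added signal peptide is intended to direct the N-terminus of the fusion into the secretory pathway. HaloTag should therefore sit on the extracellular amino terminus of this G protein-coupled receptor, where it can be covalently labelled with chloroalkane ligands such as fluorescent dyes. The record states only that the plasmid provides an N-terminally HaloTagged receptor, but such constructs are typically used to visualise receptor localisation and trafficking. The depositor notes that the receptor portion, without the signal sequence, can be excised with NgoMIV.
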