Features (pLannotate 1.2.2; 17 found; start..end, strand, type, name):
    140..517     +  enhancer       CMV enhancer: human cytomegalovirus immediate early enhancer
    519..718     +  promoter       CMV promoter: human cytomegalovirus (CMV) immediate early promoter
    857..989     +  intron         chimeric intron: chimera between introns from human β-globin and immunoglobulin heavy chain genes
   1034..1052    +  promoter       T7 promoter: promoter for bacteriophage T7 RNA polymerase
   1078..1155    +  sig_peptide    hGH signal sequence: human growth hormone signal sequence
   1180..2058    +  CDS            dhaA: DHAA_RHOSD - Experimental evidence at protein level: Swiss-Prot protein existence level 1. Catalyzes hydrolytic cleavage of carbon-halogen bonds in halogenated aliphatic compounds, leading to the formation of the corresponding primary alcohols, halide ions and protons. Has a broad substrate specificity, which includes primary, secondary and cyclic haloalkanes (chain length > C4). From Rhodococcus sp. (strain TDTM0003).
   2077..3315    +  CDS            ADRB2: ADRB2_HUMAN - Also known as ADRB2R, B2AR. Experimental evidence at protein level: Swiss-Prot protein existence level 1. Beta-adrenergic receptors mediate the catecholamine-induced activation of adenylate cyclase through the action of G proteins. The beta-2-adrenergic receptor binds epinephrine with an approximately 30- fold greater affinity than it does norepinephrine. From Homo sapiens (Human).
   3360..3377    -  promoter       T3 promoter (fragment): promoter for bacteriophage T3 RNA polymerase
   3395..3516    -  polyA_signal   SV40 poly(A) signal: SV40 polyadenylation signal
   3539..3607    -  CDS            large T antigen (fragment): large T antigen from SV40 (simian virus 40)
   3631..3698    +  CDS            lacZα (fragment): LacZα fragment of β-galactosidase; lacZ fragment
   3702..4157    +  rep_origin     f1 ori (sequence partly withheld): f1 bacteriophage origin of replication; arrow indicates direction of (+) strand synthesis
   4158..4257    -  misc_feature   bom (fragment): basis of mobility region from pBR322
   4359..4394    -  CDS            rop (fragment): Rop protein, which maintains plasmids at low copy number; rop
   4489..4593    +  promoter       AmpR promoter: bla
   4594..5454    +  CDS            AmpR: β-lactamase; bla; confers resistance to ampicillin, carbenicillin, and related antibiotics
   5625..6213    +  rep_origin     ori: high-copy-number ColE1/pMB1/pBR322/pUC origin of replication
>Addgene plasmid #66994 | HaloTag-beta2-adrenergic receptor | depositor full sequence | sequence record 115414 | HaloTag-beta2-adrenergic receptor sequence 6286 bps
TCAATATTGGCCATTAGCCATATTATTCATTGGTTATATAGCATAAATCAATATTGGCTATTGGCCATTG
CATACGTTGTATCTATATCATAATATGTACATTTATATTGGCTCATGTCCAATATGACCGCCATGTTGGC
ATTGATTATTGACTAGTTATTAATAGTAATCAATTACGGGGTCATTAGTTCATAGCCCATATATGGAGTT
CCGCGTTACATAACTTACGGTAAATGGCCCGCCTGGCTGACCGCCCAACGACCCCCGCCCATTGACGTCA
ATAATGACGTATGTTCCCATAGTAACGCCAATAGGGACTTTCCATTGACGTCAATGGGTGGAGTATTTAC
GGTAAACTGCCCACTTGGCAGTACATCAAGTGTATCATATGCCAAGTCCGCCCCCTATTGACGTCAATGA
CGGTAAATGGCCCGCCTGGCATTATGCCCAGTACATGACCTTACGGGACTTTCCTACTTGGCAGTACATC
TACGTATTAGTCATCGCTATTACCATGGTGATGCGGTTTTGGCAGTACACCAATGGGCGTGGATAGCGGT
TTGACTCACGGGGATTTCCAAGTCTCCACCCCATTGACGTCAATGGGAGTTTGTTTTGGCACCAAAATCA
ACGGGACTTTCCAAAATGTCGTAATAACCCCGCCCCGTTGACGCAAATGGGCGGTAGGCGTGTACGGTGG
GAGGTCTATATAAGCAGAGCTCGTTTAGTGAACCGTCAGATCACTAGAAGCTTTATTGCGGTAGTTTATC
ACAGTTAAATTGCTAACGCAGTCAGTGCTTCTGACACAACAGTCTCGAACTTAAGCTGCAGAAGTTGGTC
GTGAGGCACTGGGCAGGTAAGTATCAAGGTTACAAGACAGGTTTAAGGAGACCAATAGAAACTGGGCTTG
TCGAGACAGAGAAGACTCTTGCGTTTCTGATAGGCACCTATTGGTCTTACTGACATCCACTTTGCCTTTC
TCTCCACAGGTGTCCACTCCCAGTTCAATTACAGCTCTTAAGGCTAGAGTACTTAATACGACTCACTATA
GGCTAGCCAGCTGGCGCGGATGCCACCATGGCTACAGGCTCCCGGACGTCCCTGCTCCTGGCTTTTGGCC
TGCTCTGCCTGCCCTGGCTTCAAGAGGGCAGTGCCTTCCCAACCATTCCCTTATCCGGATCCGAAATCGG
TACAGGCTTCCCCTTCGACCCCCATTATGTGGAAGTCCTGGGCGAGCGTATGCACTACGTCGATGTTGGA
CCGCGGGATGGCACGCCTGTGCTGTTCCTGCACGGTAACCCGACCTCGTCCTACCTGTGGCGCAACATCA
TCCCGCATGTAGCACCGAGTCATCGGTGCATTGCTCCAGACCTGATCGGGATGGGAAAATCGGACAAACC
AGACCTCGATTATTTCTTCGACGACCACGTCCGCTACCTCGATGCCTTCATCGAAGCCTTGGGTTTGGAA
GAGGTCGTCCTGGTCATCCACGACTGGGGCTCAGCTCTCGGATTCCACTGGGCCAAGCGCAATCCGGAAC
GGGTCAAAGGTATTGCATGTATGGAATTCATCCGGCCTATCCCGACGTGGGACGAATGGCCAGAATTCGC
CCGTGAGACCTTCCAGGCCTTCCGGACCGCCGACGTCGGCCGAGAGTTGATCATCGATCAGAACGCTTTC
ATCGAGGGTGCGCTCCCGATGGGGGTCGTCCGTCCGCTTACGGAGGTCGAGATGGACCACTATCGCGAGC
CCTTCCTCAAGCCTGTTGACCGAGAGCCACTGTGGCGATTCCCCAACGAGCTGCCCATCGCCGGTGAGCC
CGCGAACATCGTCGCGCTCGTCGAGGCATACATGAACTGGCTGCACCAGTCACCTGTCCCGAAGTTGTTG
TTCTGGGGCACACCCGGCGTACTGATCCCCCCGGCCGAAGCCGCGAGACTTGCCGAAAGCCTCCCCAACT
GCAAGACAGTGGACATCGGCCCGGGATTGTTCTTGCTCCAGGAAGACAACCCGGACCTTATCGGCAGTGA
GATCGCGCGCTGGCTCCCCGGGCTGGCCGGCTCCGGTGGGGGCGGGATGGGGCAACCCGGGAACGGCAGC
GCCTTCTTGCTGGCACCCAATAGAAGCCATGCGCCGGACCACGACGTCACGCAGCAAAGGGACGAGGTGT
GGGTGGTGGGCATGGGCATCGTCATGTCTCTCATCGTCCTGGCCATCGTGTTTGGCAATGTGCTGGTCAT
CACAGCCATTGCCAAGTTCGAGCGTCTGCAGACGGTCACCAACTACTTCATCACTTCACTGGCCTGTGCT
GATCTGGTCATGGGCCTGGCAGTGGTGCCCTTTGGGGCCGCCCATATTCTTATGAAAATGTGGACTTTTG
GCAACTTCTGGTGCGAGTTTTGGACTTCCATTGATGTGCTGTGCGTCACGGCCAGCATTGAGACCCTGTG
CGTGATCGCAGTGGATCGCTACTTTGCCATTACTTCACCTTTCAAGTACCAGAGCCTGCTGACCAAGAAT
AAGGCCCGGGTGATCATTCTGATGGTGTGGATTGTGTCAGGCCTTACCTCCTTCTTGCCCATTCAGATGC
ACTGGTACCGGGCCACCCACCAGGAAGCCATCAACTGCTATGCCAATGAGACCTGCTGTGACTTCTTCAC
GAACCAAGCCTATGCCATTGCCTCTTCCATCGTGTCCTTCTACGTTCCCCTGGTGATCATGGTCTTCGTC
TACTCCAGGGTCTTTCAGGAGGCCAAAAGGCAGCTCCAGAAGATTGACAAATCTGAGGGCCGCTTCCATG
TCCAGAACCTTAGCCAGGTGGAGCAGGATGGGCGGACGGGGCATGGACTCCGCAGATCTTCCAAGTTCTG
CTTGAAGGAGCACAAAGCCCTCAAGACGTTAGGCATCATCATGGGCACTTTCACCCTCTGCTGGCTGCCC
TTCTTCATCGTTAACATTGTGCATGTGATCCAGGATAACCTCATCCGTAAGGAAGTTTACATCCTCCTAA
ATTGGATAGGCTATGTCAATTCTGGTTTCAATCCCCTTATCTACTGCCGGAGCCCAGATTTCAGGATTGC
CTTCCAGGAGCTTCTGTGCCTGCGCAGGTCTTCTTTGAAGGCCTATGGGAATGGCTACTCCAGCAACGGC
AACACAGGGGAGCAGAGTGGATATCACGTGGAACAGGAGAAAGAAAATAAACTGCTGTGTGAAGACCTCC
CAGGCACGGAAGACTTTGTGGGCCATCAAGGTACTGTGCCTAGCGATAACATTGATTCACAAGGGAGGAA
TTGTAGTACAAATGACTCACTGCTGTAAGGATCCGCCGGCTAATAGTTAATTAAGTAGGCGGCCGCTTCC
CTTTAGTGAGGGTTAATGCTTCGAGCAGACATGATAAGATACATTGATGAGTTTGGACAAACCACAACTA
GAATGCAGTGAAAAAAATGCTTTATTTGTGAAATTTGTGATGCTATTGCTTTATTTGTAACCATTATAAG
CTGCAATAAACAAGTTAACAACAACAATTGCATTCATTTTATGTTTCAGGTTCAGGGGGAGATGTGGGAG
GTTTTTTAAAGCAAGTAAAACCTCTACAAATGTGGTAAAATCCGATAAGGATCGATCCGGGCTGGCGTAA
TAGCGAAGAGGCCCGCACCGATCGCCCTTCCCAACAGTTGCGCAGCCTGAATGGCGAATGG
[124 nt withheld, positions 3702-3825]
CGCG
[88 nt withheld, positions 3830-3917]
A
[49 nt withheld, positions 3919-3967]
CCTTTGACGTTGGAGTCCACGTTCTTT
[37 nt withheld, positions 3995-4031]
ACCCTATCTCGGTCTATTCTTTTGATTTATAAGGGATTTTGCCGATTTCGGCCTATTGGTTAAAAAATGA
GCTGATTTAACAAAAATTTAACGCGAATTTTAACAAAATATTAACGCTTACAATTTCCTGATGCGGTATT
TTCTCCTTACGCATCTGTGCGGTATTTCACACCGCATATGGTGCACTCTCAGTACAATCTGCTCTGATGC
CGCATAGTTAAGCCAGCCCCGACACCCGCCAACACCCGCTGACGCGCCCTGACGGGCTTGTCTGCTCCCG
GCATCCGCTTACAGACAAGCTGTGACCGTCTCCGGGAGCTGCATGTGTCAGAGGTTTTCACCGTCATCAC
CGAAACGCGCGAGACGAAAGGGCCTCGTGATACGCCTATTTTTATAGGTTAATGTCATGATAATAATGGT
TTCTTAGACGTCAGGTGGCACTTTTCGGGGAAATGTGCGCGGAACCCCTATTTGTTTATTTTTCTAAATA
CATTCAAATATGTATCCGCTCATGAGACAATAACCCTGATAAATGCTTCAATAATATTGAAAAAGGAAGA
GTATGAGTATTCAACATTTCCGTGTCGCCCTTATTCCCTTTTTTGCGGCATTTTGCCTTCCTGTTTTTGC
TCACCCAGAAACGCTGGTGAAAGTAAAAGATGCTGAAGATCAGTTGGGTGCACGAGTGGGTTACATCGAA
CTGGATCTCAACAGCGGTAAGATCCTTGAGAGTTTTCGCCCCGAAGAACGTTTTCCAATGATGAGCACTT
TTAAAGTTCTGCTATGTGGCGCGGTATTATCCCGTATTGACGCCGGGCAAGAGCAACTCGGTCGCCGCAT
ACACTATTCTCAGAATGACTTGGTTGAGTACTCACCAGTCACAGAAAAGCATCTTACGGATGGCATGACA
GTAAGAGAATTATGCAGTGCTGCCATAACCATGAGTGATAACACTGCGGCCAACTTACTTCTGACAACGA
TCGGAGGACCGAAGGAGCTAACCGCTTTTTTGCACAACATGGGGGATCATGTAACTCGCCTTGATCGTTG
GGAACCGGAGCTGAATGAAGCCATACCAAACGACGAGCGTGACACCACGATGCCTGTAGCAATGGCAACA
ACGTTGCGCAAACTATTAACTGGCGAACTACTTACTCTAGCTTCCCGGCAACAATTAATAGACTGGATGG
AGGCGGATAAAGTTGCAGGACCACTTCTGCGCTCGGCCCTTCCGGCTGGCTGGTTTATTGCTGATAAATC
TGGAGCCGGTGAGCGTGGGTCTCGCGGTATCATTGCAGCACTGGGGCCAGATGGTAAGCCCTCCCGTATC
GTAGTTATCTACACGACGGGGAGTCAGGCAACTATGGATGAACGAAATAGACAGATCGCTGAGATAGGTG
CCTCACTGATTAAGCATTGGTAACTGTCAGACCAAGTTTACTCATATATACTTTAGATTGATTTAAAACT
TCATTTTTAATTTAAAAGGATCTAGGTGAAGATCCTTTTTGATAATCTCATGACCAAAATCCCTTAACGT
GAGTTTTCGTTCCACTGAGCGTCAGACCCCGTAGAAAAGATCAAAGGATCTTCTTGAGATCCTTTTTTTC
TGCGCGTAATCTGCTGCTTGCAAACAAAAAAACCACCGCTACCAGCGGTGGTTTGTTTGCCGGATCAAGA
GCTACCAACTCTTTTTCCGAAGGTAACTGGCTTCAGCAGAGCGCAGATACCAAATACTGTTCTTCTAGTG
TAGCCGTAGTTAGGCCACCACTTCAAGAACTCTGTAGCACCGCCTACATACCTCGCTCTGCTAATCCTGT
TACCAGTGGCTGCTGCCAGTGGCGATAAGTCGTGTCTTACCGGGTTGGACTCAAGACGATAGTTACCGGA
TAAGGCGCAGCGGTCGGGCTGAACGGGGGGTTCGTGCACACAGCCCAGCTTGGAGCGAACGACCTACACC
GAACTGAGATACCTACAGCGTGAGCTATGAGAAAGCGCCACGCTTCCCGAAGGGAGAAAGGCGGACAGGT
ATCCGGTAAGCGGCAGGGTCGGAACAGGAGAGCGCACGAGGGAGCTTCCAGGGGGAAACGCCTGGTATCT
TTATAGTCCTGTCGGGTTTCGCCACCTCTGACTTGAGCGTCGATTTTTGTGATGCTCGTCAGGGGGGCGG
AGCCTATGGAAAAACGCCAGCAACGCGGCCTTTTTACGGTTCCTGGCCTTTTGCTGGCCTTTTGCTCACA
TGGCTCGACAGATCT
