>Addgene plasmid #66994 | HaloTag-beta2-adrenergic receptor | addgene partial sequence | sequence record 118932 | CMV-F 5'-CGCAAATGGGCGGTAGGCGTG-3'
CCGTCAGATCACTAGAAGCTTTATTGCGGTAGTTTATCACAGTTAAATTGCTAACGCAGTCAGTGCTTCT
GACACAACAGTCTCGAACTTAAGCTGCAGAAGTTGGTCGTGAGGCACTGGGCAGGTAAGTATCAAGGTTA
CAAGACAGGTTTAAGGAGACCAATAGAAACTGGGCTTGTCGAGACAGAGAAGACTCTTGCGTTTCTGATA
GGCACCTATTGGTCTTACTGACATCCACTTTGCCTTTCTCTCCACAGGTGTCCACTCCCAGTTCAATTAC
AGCTCTTAAGGCTAGAGTACTTAATACGACTCACTATAGGCTAGCCAGCTGGCGCGGATGCCACCATGGC
TACAGGCTCCCGGACGTCCCTGCTCCTGGCTTTTGGCCTGCTCTGCCTGCCCTGGCTTCAAGAGGGCAGT
GCCTTCCCAACCATTCCCTTATCCGGATCCGAAATCGGTACAGGCTTCCCCTTCGACCCCCATTATGTGG
AAGTCCTGGGCGAGCGTATGCACTACGTCGATGTTGGACCGCGGGATGGCACGCCTGTGCTGTTCCTGCA
CGGTAACCCGACCTCGTCCTACCTGTGGCGCAACATCATCCCGCATGTAGCACCGAGTCATCGGTGCATT
GCTCCAGACCTGATCGGGATGGGAAAATCGGACAAACCAGACCTCGATTATTTCTTCGACGACCACGTCC
GCTACCTCGATGCCTTCATCGAAGCCTTGGGTTTGGAAGAGGTCGTCCTGGTCATCCACGACTGGGGCTC
AGCTCTCGGATTCCACTGGGCCAAGCGCAATCCGGAACGGGTCAAAGGTATTGCATGTATGGAATTCATC
CGGCCTATCCCGACGTGGGACGAATGGCCAGAA
