>Addgene plasmid #66994 | HaloTag-beta2-adrenergic receptor | addgene partial sequence | sequence record 118933 | EBV-rev 5'-GTGGTTTGTCCAAACTCATC-3'
CCCTCACTAAAGGGAAGCGGCCGCCTACTTAATTAACTATTAGCCGGCGGATCCTTACAGCAGTGAGTCA
TTTGTACTACAATTCCTCCCTTGTGAATCAATGTTATCGCTAGGCACAGTACCTTGATGGCCCACAAAGT
CTTCCGTGCCTGGGAGGTCTTCACACAGCAGTTTATTTTCTTTCTCCTGTTCCACGTGATATCCACTCTG
CTCCCCTGTGTTGCCGTTGCTGGAGTAGCCATTCCCATAGGCCTTCAAAGAAGACCTGCGCAGGCACAGA
AGCTCCTGGAAGGCAATCCTGAAATCTGGGCTCCGGCAGTAGATAAGGGGATTGAAACCAGAATTGACAT
AGCCTATCCAATTTAGGAGGATGTAAACTTCCTTACGGATGAGGTTATCCTGGATCACATGCACAATGTT
AACGATGAAGAAGGGCAGCCAGCAGAGGGTGAAAGTGCCCATGATGATGCCTAACGTCTTGAGGGCTTTG
TGCTCCTTCAAGCAGAACTTGGAAGATCTGCGGAGTCCATGCCCCGTCCGCCCATCCTGCTCCACCTGGC
TAAGGTTCTGGACATGGAAGCGGCCCTCAGATTTGTCAATCTTCTGGAGCTGCCTTTTGGCCTCCTGAAA
GACCCTGGAGTAGACGAAGACCATGATCACCAGGGGAACGTAGAAGGACACGATGGAAGAGGCAATGGCA
TAGGCTTGGTTCGTGAAGAAGTCACAGCAGGTCTCATTGGCATAGCAGTTGATGGCTTCCTGGTGGGTGG
CCCGGTACCAGTGCATCTGAATGGGCAAGAAGGAGGTAAGGCCTGACACAATCCACACCATCAGAATGAT
CACCCGGGCCTTATTCTTGGTCAGCAGGCTCTGGTACTTG
